Addgene plasmid #112531: pMM549
Purpose: pZA1D-hrtR-chuA - HrtR expressed consitutively from promoter ProD with RBS2, ChuA expressed consitiutively from promoter J23107, p15a origin, AmpR
Depositing lab: Timothy Lu. Depositing organization: Massachusetts Institute of Technology. Publication: An ingestible bacterial-electronic system to monitor gastrointestinal health. Mimee M, Nadeau P, Hayward A, Carim S, Flanagan S, Jerger L, Collins J, McDonnell S, Swartwout R, Citorik RJ, Bulovic V, Langer R, Traverso G, Chandrakasan AP, Lu TK. Science. 2018 May 25;360(6391):915-918. doi: 10.1126/science.aas9315. PubMed 29798884.
Backbone
  Vector backbone: pZA1
  Backbone size w/o insert (bp): 2305
  Total vector size (bp): 4989
  Vector type: Bacterial Expression
Growth in bacteria
  Bacterial resistance: Ampicillin, 100 μg/mL
  Growth temperature: 37°C
  Growth strain: DH5alpha
  Copy number: High Copy
Gene/Insert 1
  Gene/Insert name: HrtR
  Species: Lactococcus lactis
  Insert size (bp): 570
  Promoter: ProD
  Cloning method: Gibson Cloning
  Sequencing primers: 5′ GCG CAC ATT TCC CCG AAA AGT GC
Gene/Insert 2
  Gene/Insert name: ChuA
  Species: E. coli
  Insert size (bp): 1983
  Promoter: J23107
  Cloning method: Gibson Cloning
  Sequencing primers: 5′ CCG TTC GTA AGC CAT TTC CGC TC
Terms and licenses: Academic/Nonprofit Terms; Industry Terms: Not Available to Industry
How to cite: pMM549 was a gift from Timothy Lu (Addgene plasmid # 112531 ; http://n2t.net/addgene:112531 ; RRID:Addgene_112531)
