[The description below was written by a language model from this plasmid's Addgene catalogue record and pLannotate feature annotations shown in this document.]
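Description:
pMM549 (pZA1D-hrtR-chuA) is a 4,989 bp bacterial expression plasmid built on the pZA1 backbone for use in E. coli. It replicates from the p15A origin, which is generally regarded as medium-copy and is compatible with ColE1-type plasmids, so it can be co-maintained with a second construct; the catalogue entry nonetheless lists it as high copy. Selection is by ampicillin through a β-lactamase gene driven by its native bla promoter and followed by the lambda t0 terminator. A short annotated RSF ori fragment next to the p15A origin is most likely a homology hit rather than a second functional origin.

The payload consists of two constitutively expressed genes assembled by Gibson cloning. HrtR, a 570 bp coding sequence from Lactococcus lactis, is expressed from the ProD promoter with a ribosome binding site designated RBS2. It is a heme-responsive transcriptional repressor. ChuA, a 1,983 bp E. coli gene under the weak constitutive promoter J23107, encodes an outer membrane heme transporter. The automated annotation does not label HrtR. It marks the ChuA region on the reverse strand as a fragment of the homologous Yersinia hemin receptor HemR, which fits the catalogue description rather than indicating a different insert. An rrnB T1 terminator lies between the ampicillin cassette and this region, in the position expected for the end of the HrtR unit.

Together, the two genes provide the sensing half of a heme-responsive circuit: ChuA imports extracellular heme and HrtR responds to it. The HrtR-regulated reporter is not on this plasmid and would presumably be carried on a separate construct. The associated publication describes an ingestible bacterial-electronic system for monitoring gastrointestinal health.
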