Features (pLannotate 1.2.2; 7 found; start..end, strand, type, name):
     48..103     -  rep_origin     RSF ori (fragment): Plasmids containing the RSF 1030 origin of replication can be propagated in E. coli cells that contain additional plasmids with compatible origins.
    191..736     -  rep_origin     p15A ori: Plasmids containing the medium-copy-number p15A origin of replication can be propagated in E. coli cells that contain a second plasmid with the ColE1 origin.
    850..944     -  terminator     lambda t0 terminator: transcription terminator from phage lambda
    974..1834    -  CDS            AmpR: β-lactamase; bla; confers resistance to ampicillin, carbenicillin, and related antibiotics
   1835..1939    -  promoter       AmpR promoter: bla
   2811..2897    +  terminator     rrnB T1 terminator: Escherichia coli rrnB; transcription terminator T1 from the E. coli rrnB gene
   2975..4849    -  CDS            hemR (fragment): HEMR_YEREN - Experimental evidence at transcript level: Swiss-Prot protein existence level 2. This protein is involved in the initial step of iron uptake by binding hemin, an iron chelatin siderophore that allows the bacteria to extract iron from the environment. From Yersinia enterocolitica.
>Addgene plasmid #112531 | pMM549 | depositor full sequence | sequence record 212077 | pMM549 sequence 4989 bps
GCTAGCATAATACCTAGGGCTGAGCTAGCCGTAAACCTAGGGATATATTCCGCTTCCTCGCTCACTGACT
CGCTACGCTCGGTCGTTCGACTGCGGCGAGCGGAAATGGCTTACGAACGGGGCGGAGATTTCCTGGAAGA
TGCCAGGAAGATACTTAACAGGGAAGTGAGAGGGCCGCGGCAAAGCCGTTTTTCCATAGGCTCCGCCCCC
CTGACAAGCATCACGAAATCTGACGCTCAAATCAGTGGTGGCGAAACCCGACAGGACTATAAAGATACCA
GGCGTTTCCCCCTGGCGGCTCCCTCGTGCGCTCTCCTGTTCCTGCCTTTCGGTTTACCGGTGTCATTCCG
CTGTTATGGCCGCGTTTGTCTCATTCCACGCCTGACACTCAGTTCCGGGTAGGCAGTTCGCTCCAAGCTG
GACTGTATGCACGAACCCCCCGTTCAGTCCGACCGCTGCGCCTTATCCGGTAACTATCGTCTTGAGTCCA
ACCCGGAAAGACATGCAAAAGCACCACTGGCAGCAGCCACTGGTAATTGATTTAGAGGAGTTAGTCTTGA
AGTCATGCGCCGGTTAAGGCTAAACTGAAAGGACAAGTTTTGGTGACTGCGCTCCTCCAAGCCAGTTACC
TCGGTTCAAAGAGTTGGTAGCTCAGAGAACCTTCGAAAAACCGCCCTGCAAGGCGGTTTTTTCGTTTTCA
GAGCAAGAGATTACGCGCAGACCAAAACGATCTCAAGAAGATCATCTTATTAATCAGATAAAATATTACT
AGATTTCAGTGCAATTTATCTCTTCAAATGTAGCACCTGAAGTCAGCCCCATACGATATAAGTTGTTACT
AGTGCTTGGATTCTCACCAATAAAAAACGCCCGGCGGCAACCGAGCGTTCTGAACAAATCCAGATGGAGT
TCTGAGGTCATTACTGGATCTATCAACAGGAGTCCAAGCGAGCTCGTAAACTTGGTCTGACAGTTACCAA
TGCTTAATCAGTGAGGCACCTATCTCAGCGATCTGTCTATTTCGTTCATCCATAGTTGCCTGACTCCCCG
TCGTGTAGATAACTACGATACGGGAGGGCTTACCATCTGGCCCCAGTGCTGCAATGATACCGCGAGACCC
ACGCTCACCGGCTCCAGATTTATCAGCAATAAACCAGCCAGCCGGAAGGGCCGAGCGCAGAAGTGGTCCT
GCAACTTTATCCGCCTCCATCCAGTCTATTAATTGTTGCCGGGAAGCTAGAGTAAGTAGTTCGCCAGTTA
ATAGTTTGCGCAACGTTGTTGCCATTGCTACAGGCATCGTGGTGTCACGCTCGTCGTTTGGTATGGCTTC
ATTCAGCTCCGGTTCCCAACGATCAAGGCGAGTTACATGATCCCCCATGTTGTGCAAAAAAGCGGTTAGC
TCCTTCGGTCCTCCGATCGTTGTCAGAAGTAAGTTGGCCGCAGTGTTATCACTCATGGTTATGGCAGCAC
TGCATAATTCTCTTACTGTCATGCCATCCGTAAGATGCTTTTCTGTGACTGGTGAGTACTCAACCAAGTC
ATTCTGAGAATAGTGTATGCGGCGACCGAGTTGCTCTTGCCCGGCGTCAATACGGGATAATACCGCGCCA
CATAGCAGAACTTTAAAAGTGCTCATCATTGGAAAACGTTCTTCGGGGCGAAAACTCTCAAGGATCTTAC
CGCTGTTGAGATCCAGTTCGATGTAACCCACTCGTGCACCCAACTGATCTTCAGCATCTTTTACTTTCAC
CAGCGTTTCTGGGTGAGCAAAAACAGGAAGGCAAAATGCCGCAAAAAAGGGAATAAGGGCGACACGGAAA
TGTTGAATACTCATACTCTTCCTTTTTCAATATTATTGAAGCATTTATCAGGGTTATTGTCTCATGAGCG
GATACATATTTGAATGTATTTAGAAAAATAAACAAATAGGGGTTCCGCGCACATTTCCCCGAAAAGTGCC
ACCTGACGTCTAAGAAACCATTATTATCATGACATTAACCTATAAAAATAGGCGTATCACGAGGCCCTTT
CGTCTTCACCTCGAGCACAGCTAACACCACGTCGTCCCTATCTGCTGCCCTAGGTCTATGAGTGGTTGCT
GGATAACTTTACGGGCATGCATAAGGCTCGTATAATATATTCAGGGAGACCACAACGGTTTCCCTCTACA
AATAATTTTGTTTAACTTTGAATTCATTAAAGAGGAGAAAGATGCCAAAATCAACCTATTTTAGTCTTTC
TGACGAAAAACGAAAACGTGTCTATGATGCCTGTTTACTAGAATTTCAAACGCACTCTTTCCATGAAGCT
AAAATCATGCACATCGTAAAAGCACTTGATATCCCAAGAGGAAGTTTTTATCAATACTTTGAAGATTTGA
AGGATTCATACTATTATATCTTGTCACAGGAAACTGTCGAGATTCATGATTTATTTTTTAATTTACTAAA
AGAATATCCTCTAGAAGTTGCTCTTAATAAATACAAGTATCTTCTTCTTGAAAATTTAGTAAATTCGCCC
CAATATAATCTTTATAAATATCGATTTTTAGATTGGACTTATGAATTAGAAAGAGATTGGAAGCCTAAAG
GCGAGGTAACTGTTCCCGCTCGTGAACTTGATAATCCTATTTCCCAAGTATTAAAATCAGTCATTCACAA
TCTAGTTTATCGCATGTTTAGTGAAAATTGGGATGAACAAAAGTTTATTGAAACTTACGATAAAGAAATC
AAATTGCTCACAGAGGGCTTGCTTAATTATGTTACTGAAAGCAAAAAATAGGGATCCCATGGTACGCGTG
CTAGAGGCATCAAATAAAACGAAAGGCTCAGTCGAAAGACTGGGCCTTTCGTTTTATCTGTTGTTTGTCG
GTGAACGCTCTCCTGAGTAGGACAAATCCGCCGCCCTAGAGGACCAAAACGAAAAAAGGCCCCCCTTTCG
GGAGGCCTCTTTTCTGGAATTTGGTACCGAGTTACCATTGATAACTCACGAAAATTTTTCCGTTACGACC
ATCCTGTGGGATGCCTTGCGGCGACCAGTACTCTTTGTCGAAAGCGTTACCCAACACCAAAGTAGTGGTC
ATACCTTTGAGCGCCTGTTGTCCTTGATAACTGACGTAGAAATCATTCACGCCATAGCCTGGTTGTTTGC
TGTAACTGCTGCTGATATGTGTTGAGCGATCGGCAAACGTACCAACCCACCCAACAGAGAAGCCACTGTG
AGCGATCGGAATATTCAGAGTGCTGGTAACAGTATCCGGGTTAATGCTGGAGATGTATTCGCCGGTATCG
GTGTCTTTGCCGCGGGTACGGTTATAGGCCACATCAAGGCTAAACAGATCAGTGGTATATTTCGTCATCA
CATCCCAGCCCCAGATTTTGGCGTTCGGGACGTTATACGACATAGTCGTCGCCGCCGCGAAATCGACGGT
CGTGGAGATGTAATCCTTCGCTTTGGTATCAAAGTAGCTGGCTTTAAATTCCAGAGCATCATTGGACAAC
ATCAGGTCATCAAAACGCAGCCCAAAACCGTACTCCTGAGTTTCGTTAGTTTCCGGACGTAAGTTCGGGT
TTGGCACCCAATAGTTGGTATAGAAGCGACCAATCGAGAAGTGCTTAGAATCGTTATACATTTCGCCCAT
CGTCGGGGCGCGGAATGCCTGGGCATATGAGCCAAATAACATCAGCCAGTTAGTCGGATTGATAGTCATC
CCCGCACGAGATGACCATTTGTCGGCATCAACATCTTTGTAACCGTCACTGCTACCGCGATAACTGTCAT
AGCGGGTTCCGCCAAGCAGGGTAATCGGCAGATCGCGTAAGGTGATCTCATCCTGTAGCCAGCCGGAGCT
AAAATCGATTTTTGCTTGCGGGAAGCCCGTCGTCGCGCCGCCCGGATGTTGTTCCTGACGATAATACTCA
CCGCCATATGTCAGTAAGTGAGAAGCGAAACTGTCGGCAAAGAGAGTGGAACGGTTCTCCAGCCTGGCTC
CTTTTGTTATCTGTTCACGATACTCGCCGGAACTCCCCGTGTTTTGCGCATTAATACGGACTTCCGACCA
ATAAATTTTTGCATCTGCATTTAACCAGTCGTTGCCCTGCGGGGCGAGTTTATAAGAAAGCTGCGCATCG
CGTTGAATTGTTGAACGATCAACCATCGGGTTGCTGCTTTCAGAAGCCCCAACGGTCTGCGGATTTTTTG
GTTCACGCGCGTCGTTGTTGTAGTAACGCACTAAACCGCTCAGAGACTGGGCTGAATCAATTTGCCAGGT
CCCTTTCGCCAGCATGTTATTAATGGACTCGTCATTCGGCGCGGTTTCACCATTGCTCTGGCGTAAATCA
CCCCGATCGCGACTGGACCAGGCCACAATACCATCCAGATTTTCAGTTCGCCCAAACGCGCTCGCGCCTA
ATCCCAGGCTATGGTCCCCCGTGCCGCCAGTACCAAAGACACGAAAACCACTGCTTTGTCCTTCCTGCAA
TAAATCTTTTGCATCGACCGTATCGTAGGAGATCACTCCACCCAGCGCGCCACTGCCATACAGTAATGCT
GAAGGTCCACGAACAATCTCAACACGCTTGATCAGCGCCGGATCGAGAAAAGTGCCATTCAGGTGTCCGG
TATCCGTTCCCTGACGAACACCATCGACAAGAACCAGCACGCCGCGATGATCATAGCCACGCATATTTAC
ATCCTGACCGTTGGTTCGTCCGGTACCATCCAGAGTAATTCCAGGAACATGACGCAGCAGATCGGTGGCT
GAAGTAGCCGTTTGATTTTCAGGAGCGGAAGTGTCGATGACGCTGACCATCATAGGCGCTTCGAAGGAAC
TACGGGCATTCCCCGTTGCCGTAACGGTCATGGTTTCAGTAGCAAAAGCAAACGTTGGCAAGGTGGCAGA
AACAGCTAAGGCCAATAAACTCAAACGCAACGAGGTAAATTGCGGACGTGACATGATTTAAAGCTCCCTT
GGGTTAGTGTTGGAAATGT
