Features (pLannotate 1.2.2; 7 found; start..end, strand, type, name):
     48..103     -  rep_origin     RSF ori (fragment): Plasmids containing the RSF 1030 origin of replication can be propagated in E. coli cells that contain additional plasmids with compatible origins.
    191..736     -  rep_origin     p15A ori: Plasmids containing the medium-copy-number p15A origin of replication can be propagated in E. coli cells that contain a second plasmid with the ColE1 origin.
    850..944     -  terminator     lambda t0 terminator: transcription terminator from phage lambda
    974..1834    -  CDS            AmpR: β-lactamase; bla; confers resistance to ampicillin, carbenicillin, and related antibiotics
   1835..1939    -  promoter       AmpR promoter: bla
   2811..2897    +  terminator     rrnB T1 terminator: Escherichia coli rrnB; transcription terminator T1 from the E. coli rrnB gene
   2975..4849    -  CDS            hemR (fragment): HEMR_YEREN - Experimental evidence at transcript level: Swiss-Prot protein existence level 2. This protein is involved in the initial step of iron uptake by binding hemin, an iron chelatin siderophore that allows the bacteria to extract iron from the environment. From Yersinia enterocolitica.
>Addgene plasmid #112531 | pMM549 | addgene full sequence | sequence record 217579 | Addgene NGS Result
GCTAGCATAATACCTAGGGCTGAGCTAGCCGTAAACCTAGGGATATATTCCGCTTCCTCGCTCACTGACT
CGCTACGCTCGGTCGTTCGACTGCGGCGAGCGGAAATGGCTTACGAACGGGGCGGAGATTTCCTGGAAGA
TGCCAGGAAGATACTTAACAGGGAAGTGAGAGGGCCGCGGCAAAGCCGTTTTTCCATAGGCTCCGCCCCC
CTGACAAGCATCACGAAATCTGACGCTCAAATCAGTGGTGGCGAAACCCGACAGGACTATAAAGATACCA
GGCGTTTCCCCCTGGCGGCTCCCTCGTGCGCTCTCCTGTTCCTGCCTTTCGGTTTACCGGTGTCATTCCG
CTGTTATGGCCGCGTTTGTCTCATTCCACGCCTGACACTCAGTTCCGGGTAGGCAGTTCGCTCCAAGCTG
GACTGTATGCACGAACCCCCCGTTCAGTCCGACCGCTGCGCCTTATCCGGTAACTATCGTCTTGAGTCCA
ACCCGGAAAGACATGCAAAAGCACCACTGGCAGCAGCCACTGGTAATTGATTTAGAGGAGTTAGTCTTGA
AGTCATGCGCCGGTTAAGGCTAAACTGAAAGGACAAGTTTTGGTGACTGCGCTCCTCCAAGCCAGTTACC
TCGGTTCAAAGAGTTGGTAGCTCAGAGAACCTTCGAAAAACCGCCCTGCAAGGCGGTTTTTTCGTTTTCA
GAGCAAGAGATTACGCGCAGACCAAAACGATCTCAAGAAGATCATCTTATTAATCAGATAAAATATTACT
AGATTTCAGTGCAATTTATCTCTTCAAATGTAGCACCTGAAGTCAGCCCCATACGATATAAGTTGTTACT
AGTGCTTGGATTCTCACCAATAAAAAACGCCCGGCGGCAACCGAGCGTTCTGAACAAATCCAGATGGAGT
TCTGAGGTCATTACTGGATCTATCAACAGGAGTCCAAGCGAGCTCGTAAACTTGGTCTGACAGTTACCAA
TGCTTAATCAGTGAGGCACCTATCTCAGCGATCTGTCTATTTCGTTCATCCATAGTTGCCTGACTCCCCG
TCGTGTAGATAACTACGATACGGGAGGGCTTACCATCTGGCCCCAGTGCTGCAATGATACCGCGAGACCC
ACGCTCACCGGCTCCAGATTTATCAGCAATAAACCAGCCAGCCGGAAGGGCCGAGCGCAGAAGTGGTCCT
GCAACTTTATCCGCCTCCATCCAGTCTATTAATTGTTGCCGGGAAGCTAGAGTAAGTAGTTCGCCAGTTA
ATAGTTTGCGCAACGTTGTTGCCATTGCTACAGGCATCGTGGTGTCACGCTCGTCGTTTGGTATGGCTTC
ATTCAGCTCCGGTTCCCAACGATCAAGGCGAGTTACATGATCCCCCATGTTGTGCAAAAAAGCGGTTAGC
TCCTTCGGTCCTCCGATCGTTGTCAGAAGTAAGTTGGCCGCAGTGTTATCACTCATGGTTATGGCAGCAC
TGCATAATTCTCTTACTGTCATGCCATCCGTAAGATGCTTTTCTGTGACTGGTGAGTACTCAACCAAGTC
ATTCTGAGAATAGTGTATGCGGCGACCGAGTTGCTCTTGCCCGGCGTCAATACGGGATAATACCGCGCCA
CATAGCAGAACTTTAAAAGTGCTCATCATTGGAAAACGTTCTTCGGGGCGAAAACTCTCAAGGATCTTAC
CGCTGTTGAGATCCAGTTCGATGTAACCCACTCGTGCACCCAACTGATCTTCAGCATCTTTTACTTTCAC
CAGCGTTTCTGGGTGAGCAAAAACAGGAAGGCAAAATGCCGCAAAAAAGGGAATAAGGGCGACACGGAAA
TGTTGAATACTCATACTCTTCCTTTTTCAATATTATTGAAGCATTTATCAGGGTTATTGTCTCATGAGCG
GATACATATTTGAATGTATTTAGAAAAATAAACAAATAGGGGTTCCGCGCACATTTCCCCGAAAAGTGCC
ACCTGACGTCTAAGAAACCATTATTATCATGACATTAACCTATAAAAATAGGCGTATCACGAGGCCCTTT
CGTCTTCACCTCGAGCACAGCTAACACCACGTCGTCCCTATCTGCTGCCCTAGGTCTATGAGTGGTTGCT
GGATAACTTTACGGGCATGCATAAGGCTCGTATAATATATTCAGGGAGACCACAACGGTTTCCCTCTACA
AATAATTTTGTTTAACTTTGAATTCATTAAAGAGGAGAAAGATGCCAAAATCAACCTATTTTAGTCTTTC
TGACGAAAAACGAAAACGTGTCTATGATGCCTGTTTACTAGAATTTCAAACGCACTCTTTCCATGAAGCT
AAAATCATGCACATCGTAAAAGCACTTGATATCCCAAGAGGAAGTTTTTATCAATACTTTGAAGATTTGA
AGGATTCATACTATTATATCTTGTCACAGGAAACTGTCGAGATTCATGATTTATTTTTTAATTTACTAAA
AGAATATCCTCTAGAAGTTGCTCTTAATAAATACAAGTATCTTCTTCTTGAAAATTTAGTAAATTCGCCC
CAATATAATCTTTATAAATATCGATTTTTAGATTGGACTTATGAATTAGAAAGAGATTGGAAGCCTAAAG
GCGAGGTAACTGTTCCCGCTCGTGAACTTGATAATCCTATTTCCCAAGTATTAAAATCAGTCATTCACAA
TCTAGTTTATCGCATGTTTAGTGAAAATTGGGATGAACAAAAGTTTATTGAAACTTACGATAAAGAAATC
AAATTGCTCACAGAGGGCTTGCTTAATTATGTTACTGAAAGCAAAAAATAGGGATCCCATGGTACGCGTG
CTAGAGGCATCAAATAAAACGAAAGGCTCAGTCGAAAGACTGGGCCTTTCGTTTTATCTGTTGTTTGTCG
GTGAACGCTCTCCTGAGTAGGACAAATCCGCCGCCCTAGAGGACCAAAACGAAAAAAGGCCCCCCTTTCG
GGAGGCCTCTTTTCTGAAATTTGGTACCGAGTTACCATTGATAACTCACGAAAATTTTTCCGTTACGACC
ATCCTGTGGGATGCCTTGCGGCGACCAGTACTCTTTGTCGAAAGCGTTACCCAACACCAAAGTAGTGGTC
ATACCTTTGAGCGCCTGTTGTCCTTGATAACTGACGTAGAAATCATTCACGCCATAGCCTGGTTGTTTGC
TGTAACTGCTGCTGATATGTGTTGAGCGATCGGCAAACGTACCAACCCACCCAACAGAGAAGCCACTGTG
AGCGATCGGAATATTCAGAGTGCTGGTAACAGTATCCGGGTTAATGCTGGAGATGTATTCGCCGGTATCG
GTGTCTTTGCCGCGGGTACGGTTATAGGCCACATCAAGGCTAAACAGATCAGTGGTATATTTCGTCATCA
CATCCCAGCCCCAGATTTTGGCGTTCGGGACGTTATACGACATAGTCGTCGCCGCCGCGAAATCGACGGT
CGTGGAGATGTAATCCTTCGCTTTGGTATCAAAGTAGCTGGCTTTAAATTCCAGAGCATCATTGGACAAC
ATCAGGTCATCAAAACGCAGCCCAAAACCGTACTCCTGAGTTTCGTTAGTTTCCGGACGTAAGTTCGGGT
TTGGCACCCAATAGTTGGTATAGAAGCGACCAATCGAGAAGTGCTTAGAATCGTTATACATTTCGCCCAT
CGTCGGGGCGCGGAATGCCTGGGCATATGAGCCAAATAACATCAGCCAGTTAGTCGGATTGATAGTCATC
CCCGCACGAGATGACCATTTGTCGGCATCAACGTCTTTGTAACCGTCACTGCTACCGCGATAACTGTCAT
AGCGGGTTCCGCCAAGCAGGGTAATCGGCAGATCGCGTAAGGTGATCTCATCCTGTAGCCAGCCGGAGCT
AAAATCGATTTTTGCTTGCGGGAAGCCCGTCGTCGCGCCGCCCGGATGTTGTTCCTGACGATAATACTCA
CCGCCATATGTCAGTAAGTGAGAAGCGAAACTGTCGGCAAAGAGAGTGGAACGGTTCTCCAGCCTGGCTC
CTTTTGTTATCTGTTCGCGATACTCGCCGGAACTCCCCGTGTTTTGCGCATTAATACGGACTTCCGACCA
ATAAATTTTTGCATCTGCATTTAACCAGTCGTTGCCCTGCGGGGCGAGTTTATAAGAAAGCTGCGCATCG
CGTTGAATTGTTGAACGATCAACCATCGGGTTGCTGCTTTCAGAAGCCCCAACGGTCTGCGGATTTTTTG
GTTCACGCGCGTCGTTGTTGTAGTAACGCACTAAACCGCTCAGAGACTGGGCTGAATCAATTTGCCAGGT
CCCTTTCGCCAGCATGTTATTAATGGACTCGTCATTCGGCGCGGTTTCACCATTGCTCTGGCGTAAATCA
CCCCGATCGCGACTGGACCAGGCCACAATACCATCCAGATTTTCAGTTCGCCCAAACGCGCTCGCGCCTA
ATCCCAGGCTATGGTCCCCCGTGCCGCCAGTACCAAAGACACGAAAACCACTGCTTTGTCCTTCCTGCAA
TAAATCTTTTGCATCGACCGTATCGTAGGAGATCACTCCACCCAGCGCGCCACTGCCATACAGTAATGCT
GAAGGTCCACGAACAATCTCAACACGCTTGATCAGCGCCGGATCGAGAAAAGTGCCATTCAGGTGTCCGG
TATCCGTTCCCTGACGAACACCATCGACAAGAACCAGCACGCCGCGATGATCATAGCCACGCATATTTAC
ATCCTGACCGTTGGTTCGTCCGGTACCATCCAGAGTAATTCCAGGAACATGACGCAGCAGATCGGTGGCT
GAAGTAGCCGTTTGATTTTCAGGAGCGGAAGTGTCGATGACGCTGACCATCATAGGCGCTTCGAAGGAAC
TACGGGCATTCCCCGTTGCCGTAACGGTCATGGTTTCAGTAGCAAAAGCAAACGTTGGCAAGGTGGCAGA
AACAGCTAAGGCCAATAAACTCAAACGCAACGAGGTAAATTGCGGACGTGACATGATTTAAAGCTCCCTT
GGGTTAGTGTTGGAAATGT
